>Addgene plasmid #229827 | pCAGEN nls-BFP-FLAG-WPRE-bgh-pA (JDW 452) | addgene full sequence | sequence record 472362 | Addgene NGS Result
GGTCGACATTGATTATTGACTAGTTATTAATAGTAATCAATTACGGGGTCATTAGTTCATAGCCCATATA
TGGAGTTCCGCGTTACATAACTTACGGTAAATGGCCCGCCTGGCTGACCGCCCAACGACCCCCGCCCATT
GACGTCAATAATGACGTATGTTCCCATAGTAACGCCAATAGGGACTTTCCATTGACGTCAATGGGTGGAG
TATTTACGGTAAACTGCCCACTTGGCAGTACATCAAGTGTATCATATGCCAAGTACGCCCCCTATTGACG
TCAATGACGGTAAATGGCCCGCCTGGCATTATGCCCAGTACATGACCTTATGGGACTTTCCTACTTGGCA
GTACATCTACGTATTAGTCATCGCTATTACCATGGTCGAGGTGAGCCCCACGTTCTGCTTCACTCTCCCC
ATCTCCCCCCCCTCCCCACCCCCAATTTTGTATTTATTTATTTTTTAATTATTTGGGGGAGGGGGGGGGG
GGGGGGGGGGGGGGGCGCGCGCCAGGCGGGGCGGGGCGGGGCGAGGGGCGGGGCGGGGCGAGGCGGAGAG
GTGCGGCGGCAGCCAATCAGAGCGGCGCGCTCCGAAAGTTTCCTTTTATGGCGAGGCGGCGGCGGCGGCG
GCCCTATAAAAAGCGAAGCGCGCGGCGGGCGGGAGTCGCTGCGCGCTGCCTTCGCCCCGTGCCCCGCTCC
GCCGCCGCCTCGCGCCGCCCGCCCCGGCTCTGACTGACCGCGTTACTCCCACAGGTGAGCGGGCGGGACG
GCCCTTCTCCTCCGGGCTGTAATTAGCGCTTGGTTTAATGACGGCTTGTTTCTTTTCTGTGGCTGCGTGA
AAGCCTTGAGGGGCTCCGGGAGGGCCCTTTGTGCGGGGGGAGCGGCTCGGGGGGTGCGTGCGTGTGTGTG
TGCGTGGGGAGCGCCGCGTGCGGCTCCGCGCTGCCCGGCGGCTGTGAGCGCTGCGGGCGCGGCGCGGGGC
TTTGTGCGCTCCGCAGTGTGCGCGAGGGGAGCGCGGCCGGGGGCGGTGCCCCGCGGTGCGGGGGGGGCTG
CGAGGGGAACAAAGGCTGCGTGCGGGGTGTGTGCGTGGGGGGGTGAGCAGGGGGTGTGGGCGCGTCGGTC
GGGCTGCAACCCCCCCTGCACCCCCCTCCCCGAGTTGCTGAGCACGGCCCGGCTTCGGGTGCGGGGCTCC
GTACGGGGCGTGGCGCGGGGCTCGCCGTGCCGGGCGGGGGGTGGCGGCAGGTGGGGGTGCCGGGCGGGGC
GGGGCCGCCTCGGGCCGGGGAGGGCTCGGGGGAGGGGCGCGGCGGCCCCCGGAGCGCCGGCGGCTGTCGA
GGCGCGGCGAGCCGCAGCCATTGCCTTTTATGGTAATCGTGCGAGAGGGCGCAGGGACTTCCTTTGTCCC
AAATCTGTGCGGAGCCGAAATCTGGGAGGCGCCGCCGCACCCCCTCTAGCGGGCGCGGGGCGAAGCGGTG
CGGCGCCGGCAGGAAGGAAATGGGCGGGGAGGGCCTTCGTGCGTCGCCGCGCCGCCGTCCCCTTCTCCCT
CTCCAGCCTCGGGGCTGTCCGCGGGGGGACGGCTGCCTTCGGGGGGGACGGGGCAGGGCGGGGTTCGGCT
TCTGGCGTGTGACCGGCGGCTCTAGAGCCTCTGCTAACCATGTTCATGCCTTCTTCTTTTTCCTACAGCT
CCTGGGCAACGTGCTGGTTATTGTGCTGTCTCATCATTTTGGCAAAGAATTCCTCGAGGATATCACAAGT
TTGTACAAAAAAGCAGGCTGCGATCGCGCCACCATGGCCACAACCATGGTGCACGTGGATCCAAAAAAGA
AGAGAAAGGTAGATCCAAAAAAGAAGAGAAAGGTAGATCCAAAAAAGAAGAGAAAGGTACACGTGTCCAC
GCGTATGAGCGAGCTGATTAAGGAGAACATGCACATGAAGCTGTACATGGAGGGCACCGTGGACAACCAT
CACTTCAAGTGCACATCCGAGGGCGAAGGCAAGCCCTACGAGGGCACCCAGACCATGAGAATCAAGGTGG
TCGAGGGCGGCCCTCTCCCCTTCGCCTTCGACATCCTGGCTACTAGCTTCCTCTACGGCAGCAAGACCTT
CATCAACCACACCCAGGGCATCCCCGACTTCTTCAAGCAGTCCTTCCCTGAGGGCTTCACATGGGAGAGA
GTCACCACATACGAAGACGGGGGCGTGCTGACCGCTACCCAGGACACCAGCCTCCAGGACGGCTGCCTCA
TCTACAACGTCAAGATCAGAGGGGTGAACTTCACATCCAACGGCCCTGTGATGCAGAAGAAAACACTCGG
CTGGGAGGCCTTCACCGAGACGCTGTACCCCGCTGACGGCGGCCTGGAAGGCAGAAACGACATGGCCCTG
AAGCTCGTGGGCGGGAGCCATCTGATCGCAAACATCAAGACCACATATAGATCCAAGAAACCCGCTAAGA
ACCTCAAGATGCCTGGCGTCTACTATGTGGACTACAGACTGGAAAGAATCAAGGAGGCCAACAACGAGAC
CTACGTCGAGCAGCACGAGGTGGCAGTGGCCAGATACTGCGACCTCCCTAGCAAACTGGGGCACAAGCTT
AATTCCGGACTCAGATCTCGAGCTCAAGCTTCGAATTCTGCAGTCGACGGTACCGCGGGCCCGGGATCCA
CCGGATCTAGAGACTACAAAGACGATGACGACAAGTAGAGGGAGCTCATCTAGTCAACCTCTGGATTACA
AAATTTGTGAAAGATTGACTGGTATTCTTAACTATGTTGCTCCTTTTACGCTATGTGGATACGCTGCTTT
AATGCCTTTGTATCATGCTATTGCTTCCCGTATGGCTTTCATTTTCTCCTCCTTGTATAAATCCTGGTTG
CTGTCTCTTTATGAGGAGTTGTGGCCCGTTGTCAGGCAACGTGGCGTGGTGTGCACTGTGTTTGCTGACG
CAACCCCCACTGGTTGGGGCATTGCCACCACCTGTCAGCTCCTTTCCGGGACTTTCGCTTTCCCCCTCCC
TATTGCCACGGCGGAACTCATCGCCGCCTGCCTTGCCCGCTGCTGGACAGGGGCTCGGCTGTTGGGCACT
GACAATTCCGTGGTGTTGTCGGGGAAATCATCGTCCTTTCCTTGGCTGCTCGCCTGTGTTGCCACCTGGA
TTCTGCGCGGGACGTCCTTCTGCTACGTCCCTTCGGCCCTCAATCCAGCGGACCTTCCTTCCCGCGGCCT
GCTGCCGGCTCTGCGGCCTCTTCCGCGTCTTCGCCTTCGCCCTCAGACGAGTCGGATCTCCCTTTGGGCC
GCCTCCCCGCATCGATACCGTCGACCTCGACCTCGACTGTGCCTTCTAGTTGCCAGCCATCTGTTGTTTG
CCCCTCCCCCGTGCCTTCCTTGACCCTGGAAGGTGCCACTCCCACTGTCCTTTCCTAATAAAATGAGGAA
ATTGCATCGCATTGTCTGAGTAGGTGTCATTCTATTCTGGGGGGTGGGGTGGGGCAGGACAGCAAGGGGG
AGGATTGGGAAGACAATAGCAGGCATGGCGATCGCACCCAGCTTTCTTGTACAAAGTGGTGATATCGCGG
CCGCACTCCTCAGGTGCAGGCTGCCTATCAGAAGGTGGTGGCTGGTGTGGCCAATGCCCTGGCTCACAAA
TACCACTGAGATCTTTTTCCCTCTGCCAAAAATTATGGGGACATCATGAAGCCCCTTGAGCATCTGACTT
CTGGCTAATAAAGGAAATTTATTTTCATTGCAATAGTGTGTTGGAATTTTTTGTGTCTCTCACTCGGAAG
GACATATGGGAGGGCAAATCATTTAAAACATCAGAATGAGTATTTGGTTTAGAGTTTGGCAACATATGCC
CATATGCTGGCTGCCATGAACAAAGGTTGGCTATAAAGAGGTCATCAGTATATGAAACAGCCCCCTGCTG
TCCATTCCTTATTCCATAGAAAAGCCTTGACTTGAGGTTAGATTTTTTTTATATTTTGTTTTGTGTTATT
TTTTTCTTTAACATCCCTAAAATTTTCCTTACATGTTTTACTAGCCAGATTTTTCCTCCTCTCCTGACTA
CTCCCAGTCATAGCTGTCCCTCTTCTCTTATGGAGATCCCTCGACCTGCAGCCCAAGCTTGGCGTAATCA
TGGTCATAGCTGTTTCCTGTGTGAAATTGTTATCCGCTCACAATTCCACACAACATACGAGCCGGAAGCA
TAAAGTGTAAAGCCTGGGGTGCCTAATGAGTGAGCTAACTCACATTAATTGCGTTGCGCTCACTGCCCGC
TTTCCAGTCGGGAAACCTGTCGTGCCAGCGGATCCGCATCTCAATTAGTCAGCAACCATAGTCCCGCCCC
TAACTCCGCCCATCCCGCCCCTAACTCCGCCCAGTTCCGCCCATTCTCCGCCCCATGGCTGACTAATTTT
TTTTATTTATGCAGAGGCCGAGGCCGCCTCGGCCTCTGAGCTATTCCAGAAGTAGTGAGGAGGCTTTTTT
GGAGGCCTAGGCTTTTGCAAAAAGCTAACTTGTTTATTGCAGCTTATAATGGTTACAAATAAAGCAATAG
CATCACAAATTTCACAAATAAAGCATTTTTTTCACTGCATTCTAGTTGTGGTTTGTCCAAACTCATCAAT
GTATCTTATCATGTCTGGATCCGCTGCATTAATGAATCGGCCAACGCGCGGGGAGAGGCGGTTTGCGTAT
TGGGCGCTCTTCCGCTTCCTCGCTCACTGACTCGCTGCGCTCGGTCGTTCGGCTGCGGCGAGCGGTATCA
GCTCACTCAAAGGCGGTAATACGGTTATCCACAGAATCAGGGGATAACGCAGGAAAGAACATGTGAGCAA
AAGGCCAGCAAAAGGCCAGGAACCGTAAAAAGGCCGCGTTGCTGGCGTTTTTCCATAGGCTCCGCCCCCC
TGACGAGCATCACAAAAATCGACGCTCAAGTCAGAGGTGGCGAAACCCGACAGGACTATAAAGATACCAG
GCGTTTCCCCCTGGAAGCTCCCTCGTGCGCTCTCCTGTTCCGACCCTGCCGCTTACCGGATACCTGTCCG
CCTTTCTCCCTTCGGGAAGCGTGGCGCTTTCTCATAGCTCACGCTGTAGGTATCTCAGTTCGGTGTAGGT
CGTTCGCTCCAAGCTGGGCTGTGTGCACGAACCCCCCGTTCAGCCCGACCGCTGCGCCTTATCCGGTAAC
TATCGTCTTGAGTCCAACCCGGTAAGACACGACTTATCGCCACTGGCAGCAGCCACTGGTAACAGGATTA
GCAGAGCGAGGTATGTAGGCGGTGCTACAGAGTTCTTGAAGTGGTGGCCTAACTACGGCTACACTAGAAG
AACAGTATTTGGTATCTGCGCTCTGCTGAAGCCAGTTACCTTCGGAAAAAGAGTTGGTAGCTCTTGATCC
GGCAAACAAACCACCGCTGGTAGCGGTGGTTTTTTTGTTTGCAAGCAGCAGATTACGCGCAGAAAAAAAG
GATCTCAAGAAGATCCTTTGATCTTTTCTACGGGGTCTGACGCTCAGTGGAACGAAAACTCACGTTAAGG
GATTTTGGTCATGAGATTATCAAAAAGGATCTTCACCTAGATCCTTTTAAATTAAAAATGAAGTTTTAAA
TCAATCTAAAGTATATATGAGTAAACTTGGTCTGACAGTTACCAATGCTTAATCAGTGAGGCACCTATCT
CAGCGATCTGTCTATTTCGTTCATCCATAGTTGCCTGACTCCCCGTCGTGTAGATAACTACGATACGGGA
GGGCTTACCATCTGGCCCCAGTGCTGCAATGATACCGCGAGACCCACGCTCACCGGCTCCAGATTTATCA
GCAATAAACCAGCCAGCCGGAAGGGCCGAGCGCAGAAGTGGTCCTGCAACTTTATCCGCCTCCATCCAGT
CTATTAATTGTTGCCGGGAAGCTAGAGTAAGTAGTTCGCCAGTTAATAGTTTGCGCAACGTTGTTGCCAT
TGCTACAGGCATCGTGGTGTCACGCTCGTCGTTTGGTATGGCTTCATTCAGCTCCGGTTCCCAACGATCA
AGGCGAGTTACATGATCCCCCATGTTGTGCAAAAAAGCGGTTAGCTCCTTCGGTCCTCCGATCGTTGTCA
GAAGTAAGTTGGCCGCAGTGTTATCACTCATGGTTATGGCAGCACTGCATAATTCTCTTACTGTCATGCC
ATCCGTAAGATGCTTTTCTGTGACTGGTGAGTACTCAACCAAGTCATTCTGAGAATAGTGTATGCGGCGA
CCGAGTTGCTCTTGCCCGGCGTCAATACGGGATAATACCGCGCCACATAGCAGAACTTTAAAAGTGCTCA
TCATTGGAAAACGTTCTTCGGGGCGAAAACTCTCAAGGATCTTACCGCTGTTGAGATCCAGTTCGATGTA
ACCCACTCGTGCACCCAACTGATCTTCAGCATCTTTTACTTTCACCAGCGTTTCTGGGTGAGCAAAAACA
GGAAGGCAAAATGCCGCAAAAAAGGGAATAAGGGCGACACGGAAATGTTGAATACTCATACTCTTCCTTT
TTCAATATTATTGAAGCATTTATCAGGGTTATTGTCTCATGAGCGGATACATATTTGAATGTATTTAGAA
AAATAAACAAATAGGGGTTCCGCGCACATTTCCCCGAAAAGTGCCACCTG
Features (pLannotate 1.2.2; 26 found; start..end, strand, type, name):
      5..384     +  enhancer       CMV enhancer: human cytomegalovirus immediate early enhancer
    386..661     +  promoter       chicken β-actin promoter: No description available
    662..1678    +  intron         chimeric intron: chimera between introns from chicken β-actin and rabbit β-globin
   1745..1769    +  protein_bind   attB1: mutant version of attB; recombination site for the Gateway® BP reaction BP Clonase™
   1811..1831    +  CDS            SV40 NLS: nuclear localization signal of SV40 (simian virus 40) large T antigen
   1835..1855    +  CDS            SV40 NLS: nuclear localization signal of SV40 (simian virus 40) large T antigen
   1859..1879    +  CDS            SV40 NLS: nuclear localization signal of SV40 (simian virus 40) large T antigen
   1895..2593    +  CDS            TagBFP: TagBFP is a basic (constitutively fluorescent) blue fluorescent protein published in 2008, derived from Entacmaea quadricolor. It is reported to be a very rapidly-maturing monomer with very low acid sensitivity.
   2594..2659    +  misc_feature   MCS: multiple cloning site
   2714..3300    +  misc_feature   WPRE: woodchuck hepatitis virus posttranscriptional regulatory element
   3301..3320    +  misc_feature   MCS (fragment): pBluescript multiple cloning site
   3327..3438    +  polyA_signal   bGH poly(A) signal: bovine growth hormone polyadenylation signal
   3536..3560    -  protein_bind   attB2: mutant version of attB; recombination site for the Gateway® BP reaction BP Clonase™
   3575..3646    +  CDS            HBB (fragment): HBB_PONPY - Experimental evidence at transcript level: Swiss-Prot protein existence level 2. Involved in oxygen transport from the lung to the various peripheral tissues. From Pongo pygmaeus (Bornean orangutan).
   3717..3772    +  polyA_signal   β-globin poly(A) signal: rabbit β-globin polyadenylation signal (Gil and Proudfoot, 1987)
   4157..4173    -  protein_bind   lac operator: The lac repressor binds to the lac operator to inhibit transcription in E. coli. This inhibition can be relieved by adding lactose or isopropyl-β-D-thiogalactopyranoside (IPTG). lac repressor encoded by lacI
   4181..4211    -  promoter       lac promoter: promoter for the E. coli lac operon
   4226..4247    -  protein_bind   CAP binding site: CAP binding activates transcription in the presence of cAMP. E. coli catabolite activator protein
   4260..4299    -  CDS            lacI (fragment): lac repressor; lacI; The lac repressor binds to the lac operator to inhibit transcription in E. coli. This inhibition can be relieved by adding lactose or isopropyl-β-D-thiogalactopyranoside (IPTG).
   4306..4328    +  promoter       SV40 promoter (fragment): SV40 enhancer and early promoter
   4352..4487    +  rep_origin     SV40 ori: SV40 origin of replication
   4507..4641    +  polyA_signal   SV40 poly(A) signal: SV40 polyadenylation signal
   4643..4697    -  CDS            lacI (fragment): lac repressor; lacI; The lac repressor binds to the lac operator to inhibit transcription in E. coli. This inhibition can be relieved by adding lactose or isopropyl-β-D-thiogalactopyranoside (IPTG).
   4880..5468    -  rep_origin     ori: high-copy-number ColE1/pMB1/pBR322/pUC origin of replication
   5639..6499    -  CDS            AmpR: β-lactamase; bla; confers resistance to ampicillin, carbenicillin, and related antibiotics
   6500..6604    -  promoter       AmpR promoter: bla
