[The description below was written by a language model from this plasmid's Addgene catalogue record and pLannotate feature annotations shown in this document.]
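Description:
pCAGEN nls-BFP-FLAG-WPRE-bgh-pA (JDW 452) is a 6.6 kb mammalian expression plasmid built by Gateway recombination into the pCAGEN-DEST destination backbone. It is maintained in E. coli as a high-copy plasmid through a ColE1/pUC-type origin and selected with ampicillin via the AmpR (β-lactamase) cassette. The backbone also retains an SV40 origin with a fragment of the SV40 promoter and an SV40 poly(A) signal, along with remnants of lac regulatory sequence. No mammalian selection marker is annotated.

Expression is driven by the CAG (CAGGS) promoter, which consists of the CMV immediate-early enhancer, the chicken β-actin promoter and a chimeric β-actin/β-globin intron, and gives strong, broadly active transcription in vertebrate cells. The recombined cassette lies between attB1 and attB2 sites. It encodes three tandem SV40 large T antigen nuclear localization signals fused to a blue fluorescent protein, listed as TagBFP2 in the catalogue and annotated as TagBFP, followed by a short multiple cloning site. The catalogue also describes a FLAG epitope tag after the MCS, although the feature table does not annotate it separately. Downstream sit a WPRE, which enhances transcript stability and expression, and a bovine growth hormone polyadenylation signal. The backbone's own rabbit β-globin poly(A) signal remains beyond attB2.

The product is a constitutively expressed, nuclear-localized blue reporter that should also be detectable through FLAG. The plasmid belongs to a modular multisite Gateway cloning toolbox intended for vertebrate model systems. It is suited to marking transfected or electroporated cell nuclei, and the in-frame MCS may allow additional sequences to be fused to the reporter.
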