Addgene plasmid #229827: pCAGEN nls-BFP-FLAG-WPRE-bgh-pA (JDW 452)
Purpose: A CAGGS driven nls BFP with a FLAG tag followed by a WPRE-bGH polyA for stable transcripts
Depositing lab: Joshua Wythe. Depositing organization: University of Virginia. Publication: MultiSite Assembly of Gateway Induced Clones (MAGIC): a flexible cloning toolbox for use in vertebrate model systems. Gillespie WB 3rd, Zhang Y, Ruiz OE, Cerda J 3rd, Ortiz-Guzman J, Sherman M, Turner WD, Largoza G, Mosser LE, Fujimoto E, Chien CB, Kwan KM, Arenkiel BR, Devine WP, Wythe JD. Development. 2025 Nov 15;152(22):dev204308. doi: 10.1242/dev.204308. Epub 2025 Nov 13. PubMed 41230856.
Backbone
  Vector backbone: pCAGEN-DEST
  Vector type: Mammalian Expression
Growth in bacteria
  Bacterial resistance: Ampicillin, 100 μg/mL
  Growth temperature: 37°C
  Growth strain: NEB Stable
  Copy number: High Copy
Gene/Insert
  Gene/Insert name: 3xnls-TagBFP2-MCS-FLAG
  Species: Synthetic
  Cloning method: Gateway Cloning
Terms and licenses: Academic/Nonprofit Terms; Industry Terms: Not Available to Industry
Depositor comments: Please visit https://doi.org/10.1101/2024.07.13.603267 for bioRxiv preprint.
How to cite: pCAGEN nls-BFP-FLAG-WPRE-bgh-pA (JDW 452) was a gift from Joshua Wythe (Addgene plasmid # 229827 ; http://n2t.net/addgene:229827 ; RRID:Addgene_229827)
